>Addgene plasmid #222590 | pSF2 | addgene full sequence | sequence record 443810 | Addgene NGS Result
TTATATTCGTCAAGCTATAGCCTAGCTAACATGGATGTTTTACGTAGCACCATGGAGCTCAAAGATGACA
CTGTCATCATAGTACTGGGTGCCTCCGGAGATCTTGCAAAGAAGAAGACCGTCAGTGACGACCCCCTGAT
TCATGTTGACCTGACAGAAAGCTAACCTTTTACAGTTCCCGGCCCTTTTCGGCCTTGTATGTCCTCTCCC
AGATCCAATTGCAGTTTGACTCACCAGTATGGTTGCTGATTTGCGCTTCCAGTATCGCAACAAGTTCCTC
CCCAAGGGAATCAAGATCGTCGGATATGCCCGGACAAACATGGACCATGAGGAGTACCTGAGGCGTGTGC
GCTCATACATCAAGACCCCTACCAAGGAAATCGAAGAGCAGCTGGACAGCTTCTGCCAGTTCTGCACCTA
CATTTCCGGTCAATATGACAAGGATGACTCGTTCATCAACCTCAACAAGCACCTCGAGGAGATTGAGAAG
GGCCAGAAGGAGCAGAACAGAATCTACTACATATGATAACTTCGTATAGCATACATTATACGAAGTTATC
CCATGCTAATCATATAACGATCTTTATTATAGATATGCCATCGCCGTTTCGCTAGGCGCAATCCCTGTCC
TGGGATTCATCCATGGTGTCCTCGTCGGCTCTTTTCGCAAGGCCGCTGGCGTGCCGTACCCCCACGCCTA
TGCCAGCATTGAGCAATGTAAAGCTAACGTGCGTGAGCCCAAGAAACTAAATACCTATAGCAAAACAGAT
TGTGTTCCAAGAGAGAGTACTAAATGACGTTTGTGAACAGCCCAAAGCCTACAAATTCAACTGCGCACAA
CGCGCCCACGGCAACTTCCTCGAGAACGCGCCGCAGACAATGCTCTCTATCCTGGTGGCAGGCGTCAAGT
ACCCAGAGGCAGCAGCGGGCTTAGGAGCGGCCTGGGTTGTTCTCCGCACCCTCTACATGCTGGGCTATAT
TTATAGCGACAAGCCGAACGGCACCGGCAGGTACAATGGTTCGCTGTACTTGCTTGCGCAAGCGGGTCTT
TGGGGATTGAGCGCATTTGGTGTTGCAAAGGATTTGATGTAAATGTAGTCGACATCTTAGCACAGAGGGG
AGAGTTGATAAAATGTGGTCTGTTTGAATGATAGTCGGGTTCGTGACCTATATTCGTGATAGTGGAGATA
GGTCTGCGCCTATCTTATCGGGCCGGAGCAAAAATTCCACCGCAGCGGGGTGAGTTTTCGTTATACAGCC
ATCCCACTTCCAGCTTCAAATTGTCAGTTTAATCCAGCCCAATTCAATCATTGGAGAACCGCCATCATGT
CGTCGAAGTCCCACCTCCCCTACGCAATTCGCGCAACCAACCATCCCAACCCTTTAACATCTAAACTCTT
CTCCATCGCCGAGGAGAAGAAAACCAACGTCACCGTCTCCGCAGACGTTACTACTTCCGCCGAGCTCCTC
GATCTTGCTGACCGTACATCCTGCACCAATGCCCCTCCAGGATAACAAATAGCTGATGCGTAGTGAGTAC
AGGCCTAGGCCCCTATATCGCAGTTCTGAAAACCCACATCGACATCCTCACCGATCTCACCCCGTCGACC
CTTTCCTCGCTCCAATCCCTCGCGACAAAGCACAACTTCCTCATCTTTGAGGACCGCAAGTTCATCGACA
TCGGCAACACCGTGCAAAAGCAGTACCACGGTGGCGCTCTCCGCATCTCCGAATGGGCACACATCATCAA
CTGCGCCATCCTGCCGGGCGAAGGGATCGTCGAGGCCCTCGCACAGACAACCAAGTCTCCTGACTTTAAA
GACGCGAATCAACGAGGCCTCCTGATTCTTGCCGAGATGACGAGTAAGGGATCTCTTGCGACAGGGGAGT
ACACGGCACGCTCGGTTGAGTACGCGCGGAAGTATAAGGGGTTTGTGATGGGATTCGTGAGTACAAGGGC
GTTGAGTGAGGTGCTGCCCGAACAGAAAGAGGAGAGCGAGGATTTTGTCGTCTTTACGACTGGGGTGAAT
CTGTCGGATAAGGGGGATAAGCTGGGGCAGCAGTATCAGACACCTGGGTCGGCGGTTGGGCGAGGTGCGG
ACTTTATCATTGCGGGTAGGGGCATCTATAAGGCGGACGATCCAGTCGAGGCGGTTCAGAGGTACCGGGA
GGAAGGCTGGAAAGCTTACGAGAAAAGAGTTGGACTTTGAGTGTGAGTGGAAATGTGTAACGGTATTGAC
TAAAAGGGATCCATATGTTTATTGCAGCCAGCATAGTATTACCAGAAAGAGCCTCACTGACGGCTCTAGT
AGTATTCGAACAGATATTATTGTGACCAGCTCTGAACGATATGCTCCCTAATCTGGTAGACAAGCACTGA
TCTACCCCTTGGAACGCAGCATCTAGGCTCTGGCTGTGCTCTAACCCTAACTAGACGATTGATCGCAGAC
CATCCAATACTGAAAAGTCTCTATCAGAGGAAATCCCCAACATTGTAGTAGTCAGGTTCCTTTGTGGCTG
GGAGAGAATTGGTTCGCTCCACTGATTCCAGTTGAGAAAGTGGGCTAGAAAAAAGTCTTGAAGATTGGAG
TTGGGCTGTGGTTAAGCCGGCTTTTATTGACCTTATCATTTAGCAAAATATGGGCAGTTGCTATCAGGAC
CACATACTCTACCCGAAGCTTAAAGGCAAAAAGAAATTCTGTATGTCCTGCGAATCAACATTCCTCGTGT
TATATGAGCCCAAGGCGCTGAACCAGGAATATTAGCTACGCTTGTGGCTCGCGAAGCAATGATACTCCCT
TCTGAAGTGTGTATTGAGCTAGTTACATTAGTGGCACATCTTAACACCAGCACATTGGCATATTTAGGAT
ACTATTGATAATGGAATTCAACTATCTTGCTTTATAGCCGACTACAGCTTCGGAACGCAATCCTTCTTTA
CGTAAATGTGAAAATGCTCTTAGACAGCTTGAAAGGCCAAAAAATCTCCCAGAAAAAAAAAAGAGAATTA
GAGAAAATCCAGTGGGTATATAGCTATGGATGCCCTCAATTATCCTGTATCTTCAGATGTTCCACGAGAT
CCACTTAGAACATAAGGCAATTCCTATCCTCACCATCTCATCTGTTTTGCTTCTCTTTAGGAAACACATG
TTTCTACTGACCTCGCCCCTTTCCTTGATCATTTCCACTGTCCAGTGATTGTCTCTAGAATTAGAGCTCT
GATAACTTCGTATAGCATACATTATACGAAGTTATGAGGAGATCATCCCCATGGAATACCCCTACGGTAC
GTGCACTTCTTGCAATTTGTCTAAATCGCTTACATACTGACCAACGCGCAGGCTCCCGCGGACCCGCCGT
CCTTGATGACTTCACCGCGTCCTTCGGCTACAAGTTCAGCGATGCTGCTGGCTACCAGTGGCCCTTGACT
TCCACCCCCAACCGTCTGTAAATAAGGGCGGTCGGCAGGTTATGACGGATGAGGATGAAAAAAAAATTAT
TGCCAAAAAAGGCTAAAAAAAAGATGTTAATGCGATTGATTTTCGGTCGAGAATCATGGTATGACGGGGC
ATCTGGGATGATATGACAGAAATGAAGCACTCGGGACTATTTATCGGTCGGCTGGGCAATAACTGGAGTT
ATCTATTCGCAACCCCTTTTTAGAAACGAATGCAGAGAACGTAACGAACCACCCCCGGTCGGTTGGGACC
GCCGCTGTCTTCACCGGAAGCTGGAAGTAGTCGCGTGACCGTAGCCAGACGGTACCTGTATTATTGGAGA
TACCCTTGCCTTGAGCCTTAGTGTCTTTGGTCTCATGGCGTCTTCGAATTCGCGCGTGATCTTACGGCAT
TATACGTATGATCGGTCCACGATCAGCTAGATTATCTAGTCAGCTTGATGTCATAGCTGTTTCCTGAGGC
TCAATACTGACCATTTAAATCATACCTGACCTCCATAGCAGAAAGTCAAAAGCCTCCGACCGGAGGCTTT
TGACTTGATCGGCACGTAAGAGGTTCCAACTTTCACCATAATGAAATAAGATCACTACCGGGCGTATTTT
TTGAGTTATCGAGATTTTCAGGAGCTAAGGAAGCTAAAATGAGCCATATTCAACGGGAAACGTCTTGCTT
GAAGCCGCGATTAAATTCCAACATGGATGCTGATTTATATGGGTATAAATGGGCTCGCGATAATGTCGGG
CAATCAGGTGCGACAATCTATCGATTGTATGGGAAGCCCGATGCGCCAGAGTTGTTTCTGAAACATGGCA
AAGGTAGCGTTGCCAATGATGTTACAGATGAGATGGTCAGGCTAAACTGGCTGACGGAATTTATGCCTCT
TCCGACCATCAAGCATTTTATCCGTACTCCTGATGATGCATGGTTACTCACCACTGCGATCCCAGGGAAA
ACAGCATTCCAGGTATTAGAAGAATATCCTGATTCAGGTGAAAATATTGTTGATGCGCTGGCAGTGTTCC
TGCGCCGGTTGCATTCGATTCCTGTTTGTAATTGTCCTTTTAACGGCGATCGCGTATTTCGTCTCGCTCA
GGCGCAATCACGAATGAATAACGGTTTGGTTGGTGCGAGTGATTTTGATGACGAGCGTAATGGCTGGCCT
GTTGAACAAGTCTGGAAAGAAATGCATAAACTCTTGCCATTCTCACCGGATTCAGTCGTCACTCATGGTG
ATTTCTCACTTGATAACCTTATTTTTGACGAGGGGAAATTAATAGGTTGTATTGATGTTGGACGAGTCGG
AATCGCAGACCGATACCAGGATCTTGCCATCCTATGGAACTGCCTCGGTGAGTTTTCTCCTTCATTACAG
AAACGGCTTTTTCAAAAATATGGTATTGATAATCCTGATATGAATAAATTGCAGTTTCACTTGATGCTCG
ATGAGTTTTTCTAATGAGGACCTAAATGTAATCACCTGGCTCACCTTCGGGTGGGCCTTTCTGCGTTGCT
GGCGTTTTTCCATAGGCTCCGCCCCCCTGACGAGCATCACAAAAATCGATGCTCAAGTCAGAGGTGGCGA
AACCCGACAGGACTATAAAGATACCAGGCGTTTCCCCCTGGAAGCTCCCTCGTGCGCTCTCCTGTTCCGA
CCCTGCCGCTTACCGGATACCTGTCCGCCTTTCTCCCTTCGGGAAGCGTGGCGCTTTCTCATAGCTCACG
CTGTAGGTATCTCAGTTCGGTGTAGGTCGTTCGCTCCAAGCTGGGCTGTGTGCACGAACCCCCCGTTCAG
CCCGACCGCTGCGCCTTATCCGGTAACTATCGTCTTGAGTCCAACCCGGTAAGACACGACTTATCGCCAC
TGGCAGCAGCCACTGGTAACAGGATTAGCAGAGCGAGGTATGTAGGCGGTGCTACAGAGTTCTTGAAGTG
GTGGCCTAACTACGGCTACACTAGAAGAACAGTATTTGGTATCTGCGCTCTGCTGAAGCCAGTTACCTCG
GAAAAAGAGTTGGTAGCTCTTGATCCGGCAAACAAACCACCGCTGGTAGCGGTGGTTTTTTTGTTTGCAA
GCAGCAGATTACGCGCAGAAAAAAAGGATCTCAAGAAGATCCTTTGATTTTCTACCGAAGAAAGGCCCAC
CCGTGTAAAACGACGGCCAGTTTATCTAGTCAGCTTGATTCTAGCTGATCGTGGACCGGAAGGTGAGCCA
GTGAGTTGATTGCAGTCCAGTTACGCTGGAGTCTGAGGCTCGTCCTGAATGATATGCGGCCTCGAATTCG
AAGACGCGGAGAGACGTGAGGATTCACCACCCACGACTCTCCATAACAAGCCCCGTCGCCCAAACATTCA
CTGGCAGGCTTCCCGCTTTCCATTATTCTTCAATTCGTCACCAGGATTACTCCTTCGGGCTTAACGAAAG
GACTATCCTTCTGACTCACCACCAACCCTCACTGCCCCTCCTGCATGCTGTAGCGGACTGCGGGCACCGA
CCTGCATCATCGATCTACACCCGATCCCTGTGACA
Features (pLannotate 1.2.2; 14 found; start..end, strand, type, name):
     49..120     +  CDS            gsdA (fragment): G6PD_ASPNG - Also known as g6pdh. Experimental evidence at transcript level: Swiss-Prot protein existence level 2. Catalyzes the rate-limiting step of the oxidative pentose- phosphate pathway, which represents a route for the dissimilation of carbohydrates besides glycolysis. The main function of this enzyme is to provide reducing power (NADPH) and pentose phosphates for fatty acid and nucleic acid synthesis (By similarity). From Aspergillus niger.
    176..523     +  CDS            gsdA (fragment): G6PD_ASPNG - Also known as g6pdh. Experimental evidence at transcript level: Swiss-Prot protein existence level 2. Catalyzes the rate-limiting step of the oxidative pentose- phosphate pathway, which represents a route for the dissimilation of carbohydrates besides glycolysis. The main function of this enzyme is to provide reducing power (NADPH) and pentose phosphates for fatty acid and nucleic acid synthesis (By similarity). From Aspergillus niger.
    526..559     +  protein_bind   loxP: Cre-mediated recombination occurs in the 8-bp core sequence (GCATACAT). Cre recombinase
   1327..1485    +  CDS            pyrG (fragment): PYRF_EMENI - Protein inferred from homology: Swiss-Prot protein existence level 3. From Emericella nidulans (strain FGSC A4 / ATCC 38163 / CBS 112.46 / NRRL 194 / M139) (Aspergillus nidulans).
   1545..2198    +  CDS            URA3 (fragment): PYRF_PICKU - Experimental evidence at transcript level: Swiss-Prot protein existence level 2. From Pichia kudriavzevii (Yeast) (Issatchenkia orientalis).
   3222..3255    +  protein_bind   loxP: Cre-mediated recombination occurs in the 8-bp core sequence (GCATACAT). Cre recombinase
   3341..3448    +  CDS            gsdA (fragment): G6PD_ASPNG - Also known as g6pdh. Experimental evidence at transcript level: Swiss-Prot protein existence level 2. Catalyzes the rate-limiting step of the oxidative pentose- phosphate pathway, which represents a route for the dissimilation of carbohydrates besides glycolysis. The main function of this enzyme is to provide reducing power (NADPH) and pentose phosphates for fatty acid and nucleic acid synthesis (By similarity). From Aspergillus niger.
   3964..3995    +  terminator     tonB terminator: bidirectional E. coli tonB-P14 transcription terminator
   3996..4098    +  promoter       cat promoter: promoter of the E. coli cat gene encoding chloramphenicol acetyltransferase
   4099..4914    +  CDS            KanR: aminoglycoside phosphotransferase; aph(3')-Ia; confers resistance to kanamycin in bacteria or G418 (Geneticin®) in eukaryotes
   4938..4965    +  terminator     T7Te terminator: phage T7 early transcription terminator
   4977..5564    -  rep_origin     ori: high-copy-number ColE1/pMB1/pBR322/pUC origin of replication
   5586..5605    -  terminator     T3Te terminator (fragment): phage T3 early transcription terminator
   5604..5621    -  CDS            lacZα (fragment): LacZα fragment of β-galactosidase; lacZ fragment
