[The description below was written by a language model from this plasmid's Addgene catalogue record and pLannotate feature annotations shown in this document.]
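Description:
pSF2 is a Golden Gate-assembled plasmid of about 6 kb, built in the BB1_L_12_syn_BsaI backbone, that carries a cassette for disrupting the gsdA gene of Aspergillus niger. gsdA encodes glucose-6-phosphate dehydrogenase, the rate-limiting enzyme of the oxidative pentose phosphate pathway and a major source of NADPH. The plasmid is propagated in E. coli through a high-copy ColE1/pUC-type origin and selected with kanamycin. The KanR (aph(3')-Ia) gene is driven by the cat promoter, and the tonB, T7Te and T3Te terminators lie around the marker and origin. A small lacZα remnant from the cloning backbone is also annotated. No fungal replication origin appears in the record, which fits a construct meant to act by chromosomal integration.

The payload is the pyrG gene from Aspergillus nidulans, encoding orotidine-5'-phosphate decarboxylase, with internal BsaI and BpiI sites removed for compatibility with Golden Gate cloning. The annotation splits this marker into a pyrG fragment and an adjacent fragment labelled URA3, a yeast homologue of the same enzyme; the two probably represent exons of a single gene. The record does not name a promoter or terminator for pyrG, though unannotated sequence surrounds the coding region. The marker is bracketed by two loxP sites in the same orientation, which would allow Cre recombinase to excise it after integration so that it can be reused. Outside the loxP sites lie gsdA fragments from A. niger, which presumably serve as homology arms directing replacement of part of the gsdA locus in a uridine-auxotrophic pyrG-deficient recipient. According to the record, the construct was used in work on gsdA regulation and its effects on growth and citric acid production in A. niger.
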