Addgene plasmid #222590: pSF2
Purpose: gsdA disruption cassette via integration of pyrG from A. nidulans
Depositing lab: Matthias Steiger. Depositing organization: Technische Universitaet Wien. Publication: Regulation of the Glucose-6-phosphate dehydrogenase encoding gene gsdA and its impact on growth and citric acid production in Aspergillus niger. Matthias Steiger. PLOS One 10.1371/journal.pone.0321363.
Backbone
  Vector backbone: BB1_L_12_syn_BsaI
  Backbone manufacturer: Michael Sauer (Sarkari et al. 2017) Addgene #89914
  Total vector size (bp): 5981
  Vector type: Bacterial Expression ; A. niger
Growth in bacteria
  Bacterial resistance: Kanamycin, 50 μg/mL
  Growth temperature: 37°C
  Growth strain: DH5alpha
  Copy number: High Copy
Gene/Insert
  Gene/Insert name: pyrG
  Species: A. nidulans
  Mutation: Internal BsaI and BpiI sites removed from insert
  Cloning method: Golden Gate
  Sequencing primers: 5′ GTAAAACGACGGCCAGTT
Terms and licenses: Academic/Nonprofit Terms; Industry Terms: Not Available to Industry
How to cite: pSF2 was a gift from Matthias Steiger (Addgene plasmid # 222590 ; http://n2t.net/addgene:222590 ; RRID:Addgene_222590)
